>Addgene plasmid #51572 | PhyB-mCherry-PEX3 | depositor full sequence | sequence record 78819 | PhyB-mCherry-PEX3 sequence 13594 bps
GGCCGGCCATTTAAATGTTTAAACGGCCACGCTGGCCGAGGAGAACTTCTAGTATATCTACATACCTAAT
ATTATTGCCTTATTAAAAATGGAATCCCAACAATTACATCAAAATCCACATTCTCTTCAAAATCAATTGT
CCTGTACTTCCTTGTTCATGTGTGTTCAAAAACGTTATATTTATAGGATAATTATACTCTATTTCTCAAC
AAGTAATTGGTTGTTTGGCCGAGCGGTCTAAGGCGCCTGATTCAAGAAATATCTTGACCGCAGTTAACTG
TGGGAATACTCAGGTATCGTAAGATGCAAGAGTTCGAATCTCTTAGCAACCATTATTTTTTTCCTCAACA
TAACGAGAACACACAGGGGCGCTATCGCACAGAATCAAATTCGATGACTGGAAATTTTTTGTTAATTTCA
GAGGTCGCCTGACGCATATACCTTTTTCAACTGAAAAATTGGGAGAAAAAGGAAAGGTGAGAGCGCCGGA
ACCGGCTTTTCATATAGAATAGAGAAGCGTTCATGACTAAATGCTTGCATCACAATACTTGAAGTTGACA
ATATTATTTAAGGACCTATTGTTTTTTCCAATAGGTGGTTAGCAATCGTCTTACTTTCTAACTTTTCTTA
CCTTTTACATTTCAGCAATATATATATATATATTTCAAGGATATACCATTCTAATGTCTGCCCCTAAGTT
ACCAATAGATAGCGGTTTAATATAAGGTTTCAACAAGAAATATTTTGTGAAAATCAAAAGTTAATAGTTT
CACTGTCGAAAATATGAAAGTTTAAGTTTTCAGTTCATCCCATTGTAGTTATCAAATTTCTGTGTTTCCC
GTATATGTGTGCTCTGTATTCATCGCTATCTTGAAACTGGTTATGATCGTTGCGCATGTGACCTGTATCG
CTCAAAAGAGCCCGGCACCGGTACCGGGCAAAAGCCCCTAGCAAGCTAAAATGATTCAACTTTCGTAGTA
ATTTGTTCAACCGGTCACAGTAAAGTCAATGACTAACTTTTGAATCGAGGATGTATTTCCAATTGAAAGC
AATGTATATATAAACCATTGTGTTGAAGCTTGTCTTACAGTTTTCTTGTATCCTCCCATTGTTCATATAG
TACTTAAAGTACCATAATCCTTAAAGAACAAACTTGAAAGAGAATACACTATACACAACTAATAAATAAA
GAATAATCATGGCTGTGACCAAGACAATTGTAGTTCTACCAGGTGACCATGTTGGTCAAGAAATCACTGA
AGAGGCCATTAAAGTTTTAAATGCTATTCAGGAATGTCGTCCAGACAAGGTCAATTTCAAGTTTGATCAT
CATTTGATCGGTGGTGCTGCAATTGATGCCACTGGTGTTCCATTACCAGACGAAGCTTTGGAGGCCTCTA
AGAAAGCTGATGCCGTGCTTCTGGGTGCTGTTGGTGGTCCAAAATGGGGTACTGGCGCTGTCAGACCAGA
ACAAGGTCTTTTGAAAATCCGTAAGGAGTTGCAATTGTATGCTAATCTAAGACCATGTAATTTTGCATCT
GATTCCTTACTAGATCTATCGCCATTGAAGCCTGAAATTGCAAGAGGTACAGATTTCGTCGTTGTTAGAG
AACTAGTGGGTGGTATTTATTTCGGGGAGAGAAAAGAAGATGAAGGTGATGGTGTCGCCTGGGATAGCGA
AAAGTATTCTGTGCCCGAAGTTCAAAGAATCACTAGAATGGCTGCTTTCATGGCTCTGCAACACAACCCA
CCTTTACCTATTTGGTCTCTAGATAAAGCCAACGTTCTAGCATCATCAAGATTATGGAGAAAAACAGTGG
AAGAGACGATTAAGAATGAATTCCCACAATTGACTGTTCAACATCAATTGATTGATTCCGCTGCTATGAT
CTTGGTTAAGAACCCAACTCATCTAAATGGTATTATTATCACAAACAATATGTTTGGTGATATTATCTCC
GATGAAGCCTCCGTGATCCCAGGTTCGTTAGGATTACTTCCATCTGCCTCCTTGGCATCTCTTCCAGATA
AGAATACGGCATTTGGTTTATATGAGCCATGTCATGGCTCTGCTCCAGACTTACCAAAGGGAAAGGTTAA
CCCCGTAGCAACAATCCTATCTGCTGCTATGATGTTGAAGTTGTCTCTGGACCTGTTCGAAGAAGGTGAA
ATTATAGAACAAGCAGTCAAGAAAGTGTTGGATTCTGGTATCAGAACAGCGGATCTAAAGGGTACCAACT
CTACTACTGAGGTCGGTGATGCAGTAGCGAAAGCTGTCAGGGAACTATTAGCTTAGACTTAGTAGATGTA
CAGTTGCATACATAAGTCTGAACAGAAAGAAGTAAATATCATATCTAGTTCGGTTTAGAAATCAGTGACT
ATATTGGTTTTGACCAGATCGCAATCCTTGCAAGCATTTAGTAATGACTATCAAACCGGTGAATCATCTG
ATAAGGCTATATTAGCTTGTGCATTCGCATGTATCGGGAAACGAACGGTACCGGGCCCTAAAACAAGAAG
AGGGTTGACTACATCACGATGAGGGGGATCGAAGAAATGATGGTAAATGAAATAGGAAATCAAGGAGCAT
GAAGGCAAAAGACAAATATAAGGGTCGAACGAAAAATAAAGTGAAAAGTGTTGATATGATGTATTTGGCT
TTGCGGCGCCGAAAAAACGAGTTTACGCAATTGCACAATCATGCTGACTCTGTGGCGGACCCGCGCTCTT
GCCGGCCCGGCGATAACGCTGGGCGTGAGGCTGTGCCCGGCGGAGTTTTTTGCGCCTGCATTTTCCAAGG
TTTACCCTGCGCTAAGGGGCGAGATTGGAGAAGCAATAAGAATGCCGGTTGGGGTTGCGATGATGACGAC
CACGACAACTGGTGTCATTATTTAAGTTGCCGAAAGAACCTGAGTGCATTTGCAACATGAGTATACTAGA
AGAATGAGCCAAGACTTGCGAGACGCGAGTTTGCCGGTGGTGCGAACAATAGAGCGACCATGACCTTGAA
GGTGAGACGCGCATAACCGCTAGAGTACTTTGAAGAGGAAACAGCAATAGGGTTGCTACCAGTATAAATA
GACAGGTACATACAACACTGGAAATGGTTGTCTGTTTGAGTACGCTTTCAATTCATTTGGGTGTGCACTT
TATTATGTTACAATATGGAAGGGAACTTTACACTTCTCCTATGCACATATATTAATTAAAGTCCAATGCT
AGTAGAGAAGGGGGGTAACACCCCTCCGCGCTCTTTTCCGATTTTTTTCTAAACCGTGGAATATTTCGGA
TATCCTTTTGTTGTTTCCGGGTGTACAATATGGACTTCCTCTTTTCTGGCAACCAAACCCATACATCGGG
ATTCCTATAATACCTTCGTTGGTCTCCCTAACATGTAGGTGGCGGAGGGGAGATATACAATAGAACAGAT
ACCAGACAAGACATAATGGGCTAAACAAGACTACACCAATTACACTGCCTCATTGATGGTGGTACATAAC
GAACTAATACTGTAGCCCTAGACTTGATAGCCATCATCATATCGAAGTTTCACTACCCTTTTTCCATTTG
CCATCTATTGAAGTAATAATAGGCGCATGCAACTTCTTTTCTTTTTTTTTCTTTTCTCTCTCCCCCGTTG
TTGTCTCACCATATCCGCAATGACAAAAAAATGATGGAAGACACTAAAGGAAAAAATTAACGACAAAGAC
AGCACCAACAGATGTCGTTGTTCCAGAGCTGATGAGGGGTATCTCGAAGCACACGAAACTTTTTCCTTCC
TTCATTCACGCACACTACTCTCTAATGAGCAACGGTATACGGCCTTCCTTCCAGTTACTTGAATTTGAAA
TAAAAAAAAGTTTGCTGTCTTGCTATCAAGTATAAATAGACCTGCAATTATTAATCTTTTGTTTCCTCGT
CATTGTTCTCGTTCCCTTTCTTCCTTGTTTCTTTTTCTGCACAATATTTCAAGCTATACCAAGCATACAA
TCAACTATCTCATATACAAAGCAATGGTTTCCGGAGTCGGGGGTAGTGGCGGTGGCCGTGGCGGTGGCCG
TGGCGGAGAAGAAGAACCGTCGTCAAGTCACACTCCTAATAACCGAAGAGGAGGAGAACAAGCTCAATCG
TCGGGAACGAAATCTCTCAGACCAAGAAGCAACACTGAATCAATGAGCAAAGCAATTCAACAGTACACCG
TCGACGCAAGACTCCACGCCGTTTTCGAACAATCCGGCGAATCAGGGAAATCATTCGACTACTCACAATC
ACTCAAAACGACGACGTACGGTTCCTCTGTACCTGAGCAACAGATCACAGCTTATCTCTCTCGAATCCAG
CGAGGTGGTTACATTCAGCCTTTCGGATGTATGATCGCCGTCGATGAATCCAGTTTCCGGATCATCGGTT
ACAGTGAAAACGCCAGAGAAATGTTAGGGATTATGCCTCAATCTGTTCCTACTCTTGAGAAACCTGAGAT
TCTAGCTATGGGAACTGATGTGAGATCTTTGTTCACTTCTTCGAGCTCGATTCTACTCGAGCGTGCTTTC
GTTGCTCGAGAGATTACCTTGTTAAATCCGGTTTGGATCCATTCCAAGAATACTGGTAAACCGTTTTACG
CCATTCTTCATAGGATTGATGTTGGTGTTGTTATTGATTTAGAGCCAGCTAGAACTGAAGATCCTGCGCT
TTCTATTGCTGGTGCTGTTCAATCGCAGAAACTCGCGGTTCGTGCGATTTCTCAGTTACAGGCTCTTCCT
GGTGGAGATATTAAGCTTTTGTGTGACACTGTCGTGGAAAGTGTGAGGGACTTGACTGGTTATGATCGTG
TTATGGTTTATAAGTTTCATGAAGATGAGCATGGAGAAGTTGTAGCTGAGAGTAAACGAGATGATTTAGA
GCCTTATATTGGACTGCATTATCCTGCTACTGATATTCCTCAAGCGTCAAGGTTCTTGTTTAAGCAGAAC
CGTGTCCGAATGATAGTAGATTGCAATGCCACACCTGTTCTTGTGGTCCAGGACGATAGGCTAACTCAGT
CTATGTGCTTGGTTGGTTCTACTCTTAGGGCTCCTCATGGTTGTCACTCTCAGTATATGGCTAACATGGG
ATCTATTGCGTCTTTAGCAATGGCGGTTATAATCAATGGAAATGAAGATGATGGGAGCAATGTAGCTAGT
GGAAGAAGCTCGATGAGGCTTTGGGGTTTGGTTGTTTGCCATCACACTTCTTCTCGCTGCATACCGTTTC
CGCTAAGGTATGCTTGTGAGTTTTTGATGCAGGCTTTCGGTTTACAGTTAAACATGGAATTGCAGTTAGC
TTTGCAAATGTCAGAGAAACGCGTTTTGAGAACGCAGACACTGTTATGTGATATGCTTCTGCGTGACTCG
CCTGCTGGAATTGTTACACAGAGTCCCAGTATCATGGACTTAGTGAAATGTGACGGTGCAGCATTTCTTT
ACCACGGGAAGTATTACCCGTTGGGTGTTGCTCCTAGTGAAGTTCAGATAAAAGATGTTGTGGAGTGGTT
GCTTGCGAATCATGCGGATTCAACCGGATTAAGCACTGATAGTTTAGGCGATGCGGGGTATCCCGGTGCA
GCTGCGTTAGGGGATGCTGTGTGCGGTATGGCAGTTGCATATATCACAAAAAGAGACTTTCTTTTTTGGT
TTCGATCTCACACTGCGAAAGAAATCAAATGGGGAGGCGCTAAGCATCATCCGGAGGATAAAGATGATGG
GCAACGAATGCATCCTCGTTCGTCCTTTCAGGCTTTTCTTGAAGTTGTTAAGAGCCGGAGTCAGCCATGG
GAAACTGCGGAAATGGATGCGATTCACTCGCTCCAGCTTATTCTGAGAGACTCTTTTAAAGAATCTGAGG
CGGCTATGAACTCTAAAGTTGTGGATGGTGTGGTTCAGCCATGTAGGGATATGGCGGGGGAACAGGGGAT
TGATGAGTTAGGTGCAGTTGCAAGAGAGATGGTTAGGCTCATTGAGACTGCAACTGTTCCTATATTCGCT
GTGGATGCCGGAGGCTGCATCAATGGATGGAACGCTAAGATTGCAGAGTTGACAGGTCTCTCAGTTGAAG
AAGCTATGGGGAAGTCTCTGGTTTCTGATTTAATATACAAAGAGAATGAAGCAACTGTCAATAAGCTTCT
TTCTCGTGCTTTGAGAGGGGACGAGGAAAAGAATGTGGAGGTTAAGCTGAAAACTTTCAGCCCCGAACTA
CAAGGGAAAGCAGTTTTTGTGGTTGTGAATGCTTGTTCCAGCAAGGACTACTTGAACAACATTGTCGGCG
TTTGTTTTGTTGGACAAGACGTTACTAGTCAGAAAATCGTAATGGATAAGTTCATCAACATACAAGGAGA
TTACAAGGCTATTGTACATAGCCCAAACCCTCTAATCCCGCCAATTTTTGCTGCTGACGAGAACACGTGC
TGCCTGGAATGGAACATGGCGATGGAAAAGCTTACGGGTTGGTCTCGCAGTGAAGTGATTGGGAAAATGA
TTGTCGGGGAAGTGTTTGGGAGCTGTTGCATGCTAAAGGGTCCTGATGCTTTAACCAAGTTCATGATTGT
ATTGCATAATGCGATTGGTGGCCAAGATACGGATAAGTTCCCTTTCCCATTCTTTGACCGCAATGGGAAG
TTTGTTCAGGCTCTATTGACTGCAAACAAGCGGGTTAGCCTCGAGGGAAAGGTTATTGGGGCTTTCTGTT
TCTTGCAAATCCCGAGCGAATTCGATAGTGCTGGTAGTGCTGGTAGTGCTGGTGGTAGTTCCCTAGTGAG
CAAGGGCGAGGAGGATAACATGGCCATCATCAAGGAGTTCATGCGCTTCAAGGTGCACATGGAGGGCTCC
GTGAACGGCCACGAGTTCGAGATCGAGGGCGAGGGCGAGGGCCGCCCCTACGAGGGCACCCAGACCGCCA
AGCTGAAGGTGACCAAGGGTGGCCCCCTGCCCTTCGCCTGGGACATCCTGTCCCCTCAGTTCATGTACGG
CTCCAAGGCCTACGTGAAGCACCCCGCCGACATCCCCGACTACTTGAAGCTGTCCTTCCCCGAGGGCTTC
AAGTGGGAGCGCGTGATGAACTTCGAGGACGGCGGCGTGGTGACCGTGACCCAGGACTCCTCCCTGCAGG
ACGGCGAGTTCATCTACAAGGTGAAGCTGCGCGGCACCAACTTCCCCTCCGACGGCCCCGTAATGCAGAA
GAAGACCATGGGCTGGGAGGCCTCCTCCGAGCGGATGTACCCCGAGGACGGCGCCCTGAAGGGCGAGATC
AAGCAGAGGCTGAAGCTGAAGGACGGCGGCCACTACGACGCTGAGGTCAAGACCACCTACAAGGCCAAGA
AGCCCGTGCAGCTGCCCGGCGCCTACAACGTCAACATCAAGTTGGACATCACCTCCCACAACGAGGACTA
CACCATCGTGGAACAGTACGAACGCGCCGAGGGCCGCCACTCCACCGGCGGCATGGACGAGCTGTACAAG
GGTAGCGATAGCGCAGGCAGTGCTGGTAAGGCTAGCATGGCCCCAAATCAAAGATCACGTTCGCTTCTGC
AGAGACATCGAGGAAAGGTACTCATTTCATTGACTGGAATAGCTGCTTTATTTACCACAGGGTCGGTGGT
AGTGTTTTTCGTGAAGAGATGGTTGTATAAACAGCAGTTACGGATTACTGAGCAACACTTCATCAAAGAA
CAGATCAAAAGAAGGTTCGAGCAGACACAGGAAGACTCGTTGTACACAATATACGAGCTACTTCCTGTAT
GGAGAATGGTTTTGAATGAAAACGATTTGAATTTGGACAGCATCGTTACCCAATTAAAGGACCAAAAGAA
CCAGTTGACTAGAGCAAAGTCTAGTGAAAGCAGAGAAAGTTCGCCGTTAAAAAGTAAAGCTGAGTTGTGG
AACGAGTTAGAACTAAAGAGTTTGATCAAGCTGGTGACAGTGACGTACACAGTATCGTCGCTGATTCTTT
TAACAAGACTGCAACTAAATATCCTGACAAGAAACGAGTACCTGGACTCCGCAATAAAATTAACCATGCA
GCAGGAAAACTGCAACAAACTACAGAATAGGTTCTATAACTGGGTTACATCGTGGTGGAGCGATCCGGAG
GACAAAGCGGATGATGCAATGGTAATGGCAGCAAAAAAGTCAAAGAAAGAAGGCCAGGAAGTGTATATTA
ATGAGCAAGCTTTCCTATCACTATCATGGTGGATTCTTAACAAGGGGTGGTTGAGTTACAATGAAATAAT
TACAAATCAAATCGAAATTGAATTTGACGGCATACACCCAAGAGATACTCTAACGTTAGAAGAATTTAGT
TCTCGTCTCACGAACATATTCCGGAACACGAATTCCCAAATATTCCAGCAAAATAATAATAACCTCACGT
CTATTTTGCTTCCTAAAGATTCCAGTGGACAGGAGTTTCTTCTGTCACAGACGCTTGACGCGGATGCTTT
AACAAGTTTTCACTCTAACACACTAGTTTTTAATCAATTGGTGAATGAACTGACCCAATGTATCGAAAGC
ACAGCAACATCCATAGTGTTAGAGTCTCTAATAAATGAATCATTCCATTTCATAATGAACAAGGTCGGCA
TAAAGACAATAGCCAAGAAAAAACCTGGCCAAGAAGATCAGCAACAGTATCAAATGGCAGTTTTCGCTAT
GTCGATGAAAGACTGTTGCCAAGAAATGCTTCAAACAACTGCCGGGTCTTCCCATAGCGGCAGCGTGAAC
GAATACCTGGCCACTCTGGATTCTGTGCAGCCGCTCGATGATCTGAGCGCCAGCGTATACAGCAACTTTG
GCGTCTCCAGCTCGTTTTCCTTCAAGCCTTAAGCGGCCGCCACCGCGGTGGAGCTCTAAGCAAATAGCTA
AATTATATACGAATTAATATTATGATTAAGTGTTTACGTGAGTGCGATATTTTTATTACTATCTTATACA
GTTGTATATACTCTATAAAATGAGTTGTCTATTAATTAACGCGATGAATGCTTTCTGGGTTTACCTCTCC
AACAACTCTAGTTTACTTCTCAATACATTCAATTGTATTTGATTTGTCAATACTTCATCATTAATCAATT
CTATAGTTTTGTTTTTCTCGTTTATTTCCAAATTTAATGCATCAATTTTATTATTCAATTTGTCGTTGAT
TTTGGTTAATGATTTTATGGTTTGATCTCTGGCATTGATTGTTTGTGTTAGTTTTTCATTATTGATAATT
AAATTATTTAAGTTAGTTATCAACTCGGTGTTTTCAAGTTTCAAGTTTTCAATTTCTTTAGAGTTTATTA
GATTTGTCAAAGTTTCTGAATTGCTTGATTGGTCCTGTAGAAGAGTATTTGTTGTTGTGGATAATTGATT
CAATTTTTGAGACAATTGCTGGAAGGCGTTGAAATATCTAGCATCAATCTCATGGTTTTTTTCCCGAGAG
TCTCGTAGATTCAATTGTTTTAATATATCTTGGGACCACTCTTGATTTGAACTCATGGAAATTAAACTGG
GTGTTGTGTTGTGGTGTAATGATTGTACCCCCTTTGCTTATAATTGTGTGGCCACCGAAGTCGGTGATGC
TGTCGCCGAAGAAGTTAAGAAAATCCTTGCTTAAAAAGATTCTCTTTTTTTATGATATTTGTACATAAAC
TTTATAAATGAAATTCATAATAGAAACGACACGAAATTACAAAATGGAATATGTTCATAGGGTAGACGAA
ACTATATACGCAATCTACATACATTTATCAAGAAGGAGAAAAAGGAGGATGTAAAGGAATACAGGTAAGC
AAATTGATACTAATGGCTCAACGTGATAAGGAAAAAGAATTGCACTTTAACATTAATATTGACAAGGAGG
AGGGCACCACACAAAAAGTTAGGTGTAACAGAAAATCATGAAACTATGATTCCTAATTTATATATTGGAG
GATTTTCTCTAAAAAAAAAAAAATACAACAAATAAAAAACACTCAATGACCTGACCATTTGATGGAGTTT
AAGTCAATACCTTCTTGAACCATTTCCCATAATGGTGAAAGTTCCCTCAAGAATTTTACTCTGTCAGAAA
CGGCCTTAACGACGTAGGCCGGCCATTTAAATGTTTAAACGGCCACGCTGGCCCAATTCGCCCTATAGTG
AGTCGTATTACAATTCACTGGCCGTCGTTTTACAACGTCGTGACTGGGAAAACCCTGGCGTTACCCAACT
TAATCGCCTTGCAGCACATCCCCCTTTCGCCAGCTGGCGTAATAGCGAAGAGGCCCGCACCGATCGCCCT
TCCCAACAGTTGCGCAGCCTGAATGGCGAATGG
[124 nt withheld, positions 10324-10447]
C
[91 nt withheld, positions 10449-10539]
A
[49 nt withheld, positions 10541-10589]
CCTTTGACGTTGGAGTCCACGTTCTTT
[37 nt withheld, positions 10617-10653]
ACCCTATCTCGGTCTATTCTTTTGATTTATAAGGGATTTTGCCGATTTCGGCCTATTGGTTAAAAAATGA
GCTGATTTAACAAAAATTTAACGCGAATTTTAACAAAATATTAACGCTTACAATTTCCTGATGCGGTATT
TTCTCCTTACGCATCTGTGCGGTATTTCACACCGCATAGGGTAATAACTGATATAATTAAATTGAAGCTC
TAATTTGTGAGTTTAGTATTAGGATCTCTACCCTTGGCGAAAAGTCCTCTGCCAACAATGATGATATCTG
ATCCACCACTTACAACTTCGTCGACGGTTCTGTACTGCTGACCCAATATGCGTATATATACCAATCTAAG
TCTGTGCTCCTTCCTTCGTTCTTCCTTCTGTTCGGAGATTACCGAATCAAAAAAATTTCAAGGAAACCGA
AATCAAAAAAAAGAATAAAAAAAAAATGATGAATTGAAAAGGTGGTATGGTGCACTCTCAGTACAATCTG
CTCTGATGCCGCATAGTTAAGCCAGCCCCGACACCCGCCAACACCCGCTGACGCGCCCTGACGGGCTTGT
CTGCTCCCGGCATCCGCTTACAGACAAGCTGTGACCGTCTCCGGGAGCTGCATGTGTCAGAGGTTTTCAC
CGTCATCACCGAAACGCGCGAGACGAAAGGGCCTCGTGATACGCCTATTTTTATAGGTTAATGTCATGAT
AATAATGGTTTCTTAGACGTCGGCGCGCCGAGGACGTCAGGTGGCACTTTTCGGGGAAATGTGCGCGGAA
CCCCTATTTGTTTATTTTTCTAAATACATTCAAATATGTATCCGCTCATGAGACAATAACCCTGATAAAT
GCTTCAATAATATTGAAAAAGGAAGAGTATGAGTATTCAACATTTCCGTGTCGCCCTTATTCCCTTTTTT
GCGGCATTTTGCCTTCCTGTTTTTGCTCACCCAGAAACGCTGGTGAAAGTAAAAGATGCTGAAGATCAGT
TGGGTGCACGAGTGGGTTACATCGAACTGGATCTCAACAGCGGTAAGATCCTTGAGAGTTTTCGCCCCGA
AGAACGTTTTCCAATGATGAGCACTTTTAAAGTTCTGCTATGTGGCGCGGTATTATCCCGTATTGACGCC
GGGCAAGAGCAACTCGGTCGCCGCATACACTATTCTCAGAATGACTTGGTTGAGTACTCACCAGTCACAG
AAAAGCATCTTACGGATGGCATGACAGTAAGAGAATTATGCAGTGCTGCCATAACCATGAGTGATAACAC
TGCGGCCAACTTACTTCTGACAACGATCGGAGGACCGAAGGAGCTAACCGCTTTTTTGCACAACATGGGG
GATCATGTAACTCGCCTTGATCGTTGGGAACCGGAGCTGAATGAAGCCATACCAAACGACGAGCGTGACA
CCACGATGCCTGTAGCAATGGCAACAACGTTGCGCAAACTATTAACTGGCGAACTACTTACTCTAGCTTC
CCGGCAACAATTAATAGACTGGATGGAGGCGGATAAAGTTGCAGGACCACTTCTGCGCTCGGCCCTTCCG
GCTGGCTGGTTTATTGCTGATAAATCTGGAGCCGGTGAGCGTGGGTCTCGCGGTATCATTGCAGCACTGG
GGCCAGATGGTAAGCCCTCCCGTATCGTAGTTATCTACACGACGGGGAGTCAGGCAACTATGGATGAACG
AAATAGACAGATCGCTGAGATAGGTGCCTCACTGATTAAGCATTGGTAACTGTCAGACCAAGTTTACTCA
TATATACTTTAGATTGATTTAAAACTTCATTTTTAATTTAAAAGGATCTAGGTGAAGATCCTTTTTGATA
ATCTCATGACCAAAATCCCTTAACGTGAGTTTTCGTTCCACTGAGCGTCAGACCCCGTAGAAAAGATCAA
AGGATCTTCTTGAGATCCTTTTTTTCTGCGCGTAATCTGCTGCTTGCAAACAAAAAAACCACCGCTACCA
GCGGTGGTTTGTTTGCCGGATCAAGAGCTACCAACTCTTTTTCCGAAGGTAACTGGCTTCAGCAGAGCGC
AGATACCAAATACTGTTCTTCTAGTGTAGCCGTAGTTAGGCCACCACTTCAAGAACTCTGTAGCACCGCC
TACATACCTCGCTCTGCTAATCCTGTTACCAGTGGCTGCTGCCAGTGGCGATAAGTCGTGTCTTACCGGG
TTGGACTCAAGACGATAGTTACCGGATAAGGCGCAGCGGTCGGGCTGAACGGGGGGTTCGTGCACACAGC
CCAGCTTGGAGCGAACGACCTACACCGAACTGAGATACCTACAGCGTGAGCTATGAGAAAGCGCCACGCT
TCCCGAAGGGAGAAAGGCGGACAGGTATCCGGTAAGCGGCAGGGTCGGAACAGGAGAGCGCACGAGGGAG
CTTCCAGGGGGAAACGCCTGGTATCTTTATAGTCCTGTCGGGTTTCGCCACCTCTGACTTGAGCGTCGAT
TTTTGTGATGCTCGTCAGGGGGGCGGAGCCTATGGAAAAACGCCAGCAACGCGGCCTTTTTACGGTTCCT
GGCCTTTTGCTGGCCTTTTGCTCACATGTTCTTTCCTGCGTTATCCCCTGATTCTGTGGATAACCGTATT
ACCGCCTTTGAGTGAGCTGATACCGCTCGCCGCAGCCGAACGACCGAGCGCAGCGAGTCAGTGAGCGAGG
AAGCGGAAGAGCGCCCAATACGCAAACCGCCTCTCCCCGCGCGTTGGCCGATTCATTAATGCAGCTGGCA
CGACAGGTTTCCCGACTGGAAAGCGGGCAGTGAGCGCAACGCAATTAATGTGAGTTAGCTCACTCATTAG
GCACCCCAGGCTTTACACTTTATGCTTCCGGCTCCTATGTTGTGTGGAATTGTGAGCGGATAACAATTTC
ACACAGGAAACAGCTATGACCATGATTACGCCAAGCTCGGAATTAACCCTCACTAAAGGGAACAAAAGCT
G
Features (pLannotate 1.2.2; 27 found; start..end, strand, type, name):
     59..136     +  CDS            YO192_YEAST (fragment): Experimental evidence at protein level: Swiss-Prot protein existence level 1. From Saccharomyces cerevisiae (strain ATCC 204508 / S288c) (Baker's yeast).
    276..683     +  promoter       LEU2 promoter: S. cerevisiae LEU2
   1199..2293    +  CDS            LEU2: LEU3_YEAST - Experimental evidence at protein level: Swiss-Prot protein existence level 1. Catalyzes the oxidation of 3-carboxy-2-hydroxy-4- methylpentanoate (3-isopropylmalate) to 3-carboxy-4-methyl-2- oxopentanoate. The product decarboxylates to 4-methyl-2 oxopentanoate. From Saccharomyces cerevisiae (strain ATCC 204508 / S288c) (Baker's yeast).
   2589..2927    +  CDS            YO085_YEAST: Protein predicted: Swiss-Prot protein existence level 4. From Saccharomyces cerevisiae (strain ATCC 204508 / S288c) (Baker's yeast).
   3292..3996    +  promoter       ADH1 promoter: S. cerevisiae ADH1; promoter for alcohol dehydrogenase 1
   4014..6737    +  CDS            PHYB (fragment): PHYB_ARATH - Also known as HY3 From Arabidopsis thaliana (Mouse-ear cress).
   6783..7490    +  CDS            mCherry: mCherry is a basic (constitutively fluorescent) red fluorescent protein published in 2004, derived from Discosoma sp.. It is reported to be a very rapidly-maturing monomer with low acid sensitivity.
   7527..8849    +  CDS            PEX3: PEX3_YEAST - Also known as PAS3 From Saccharomyces cerevisiae (strain ATCC 204508 / S288c) (Baker's yeast).
   8852..8876    -  misc_feature   MCS (fragment): pBluescript multiple cloning site
   9572..9624    +  CDS            LEU2 (fragment): 3-isopropylmalate dehydrogenase, required for leucine biosynthesis; S. cerevisiae LEU2; yeast auxotrophic marker
   9986..10096   -  CDS            NFS1 (fragment): NFS1_YEAST - Also known as SPL1 From Saccharomyces cerevisiae (strain ATCC 204508 / S288c) (Baker's yeast).
  10142..10160   -  promoter       T7 promoter: promoter for bacteriophage T7 RNA polymerase
  10163..10320   +  CDS            lacZα (fragment): LacZα fragment of β-galactosidase; lacZ fragment
  10324..10752   +  rep_origin     f1 ori (sequence partly withheld): f1 bacteriophage origin of replication; arrow indicates direction of (+) strand synthesis
  10780..10831   -  misc_feature   bom (fragment): basis of mobility region from pBR322
  10887..10979   -  CDS            URA3 (fragment): PYRF_YEAST - Experimental evidence at protein level: Swiss-Prot protein existence level 1. From Saccharomyces cerevisiae (strain ATCC 204508 / S288c) (Baker's yeast).
  10979..11111   -  promoter       URA3 promoter (fragment): S. cerevisiae URA3
  11119..11168   -  misc_feature   bom (fragment): basis of mobility region from pBR322
  11270..11305   -  CDS            rop (fragment): Rop protein, which maintains plasmids at low copy number; rop
  11417..11521   +  promoter       AmpR promoter: bla
  11522..12382   +  CDS            AmpR: β-lactamase; bla; confers resistance to ampicillin, carbenicillin, and related antibiotics
  12553..13141   +  rep_origin     ori: high-copy-number ColE1/pMB1/pBR322/pUC origin of replication
  13324..13416   +  CDS            lacI (fragment): lac repressor; lacI; The lac repressor binds to the lac operator to inhibit transcription in E. coli. This inhibition can be relieved by adding lactose or isopropyl-β-D-thiogalactopyranoside (IPTG).
  13429..13450   +  protein_bind   CAP binding site: CAP binding activates transcription in the presence of cAMP. E. coli catabolite activator protein
  13465..13495   +  promoter       lac promoter: promoter for the E. coli lac operon
  13499..13521   +  protein_bind   lac operator (fragment): The lac repressor binds to the lac operator to inhibit transcription in E. coli. This inhibition can be relieved by adding lactose or isopropyl-β-D-thiogalactopyranoside (IPTG). lac repressor encoded by lacI
  13564..13582   +  promoter       T3 promoter: promoter for bacteriophage T3 RNA polymerase
