[The description below was written by a language model from this plasmid's Addgene catalogue record, the feature table of its GenBank file and pLannotate feature annotations shown in this document.]
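Description:
PhyB-mCherry-PEX3 is a yeast expression plasmid built on pRS305, a shuttle vector of the integrating pRS series. The feature table shows no yeast replication origin or centromere, which is consistent with maintenance by chromosomal integration, although the record does not state an integration strategy. In Saccharomyces cerevisiae it is selected through the LEU2 auxotrophic marker, present with its own promoter. In E. coli it is propagated at high copy from a ColE1/pUC-type origin under ampicillin selection (AmpR, β-lactamase). An f1 origin, T7 and T3 promoters, lac promoter/operator elements and lacZα remnants come from the pBluescript-derived backbone. The annotation also picks up small fragments of LEU2, URA3, NFS1, rop and bom, which appear to be non-functional vector or flanking genomic remnants.

The payload is a single fusion open reading frame driven by the constitutive S. cerevisiae ADH1 promoter. It encodes residues 1–908 of Arabidopsis thaliana phytochrome B, followed by a 15-residue flexible linker, the monomeric red fluorescent protein mCherry, a 10-residue linker, and yeast PEX3, a peroxisomal membrane protein that serves as the organelle anchor. No terminator is annotated downstream of the cassette. The fusion places the light-responsive PhyB module on peroxisomes, with mCherry reporting its localisation. According to the associated publication title, the plasmid forms part of a light-inducible organelle-targeting system for dynamically activating and inactivating signalling in budding yeast; the partner component recruited to PhyB is not described in this record. The pLannotate table covers the full 13,594 nt depositor sequence, whereas the accompanying GenBank record spans only 724 bp and carries no annotated features.
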