Addgene plasmid #51572: PhyB-mCherry-PEX3
Purpose: Constitutively express peroxisome localized PhyB in Saccharomyces cerevisiae
Depositing lab: Chao Tang. Depositing organization: Peking University. Publication: A light-inducible organelle-targeting system for dynamically activating and inactivating signaling in budding yeast. Yang X, Jost AP, Weiner OD, Tang C. Mol Biol Cell. 2013 Aug;24(15):2419-30. doi: 10.1091/mbc.E13-03-0126. Epub 2013 Jun 12. PubMed 23761071.
Backbone
  Vector backbone: pRS305
  Backbone size w/o insert (bp): 7236
  Vector type: Yeast Expression
  Selectable markers: LEU2
Growth in bacteria
  Bacterial resistance: Ampicillin, 100 μg/mL
  Growth temperature: 37°C
  Growth strain: DH5alpha
  Copy number: High Copy
Gene/Insert
  Gene/Insert name: PhyB
  Species: A. thaliana (mustard weed)
  Insert size (bp): 6282
  Mutation: 1-908aa only
  Entrez Gene: PHYB (a.k.a. AT2G18790, HY3, MSF3.17, MSF3_17, OOP1, OUT OF PHASE 1, PHYTOCHROME B, phytochrome B)
  Promoter: ADH1pr
  Tag / fusion protein: mCherry (C terminal on insert); PEX3 (C terminal on insert)
  Cloning method: Restriction Enzyme; 5′ cloning site Apa1 (not destroyed); 3′ cloning site NotI (not destroyed)
  Sequencing primers: 5′ mCherry F
Resource information
  A portion of this plasmid was derived from a plasmid made by: Jared Toettcher
Terms and licenses: Academic/Nonprofit Terms; Industry Terms: Not Available to Industry
Depositor comments: There is a 15-aa linker (EFDSAGSAGSAGGSS) between the PhyB and mCherry and a 10-aa linker (SAGSAGKASG) between mCherry and anchor gene.
How to cite: PhyB-mCherry-PEX3 was a gift from Chao Tang (Addgene plasmid # 51572 ; http://n2t.net/addgene:51572 ; RRID:Addgene_51572)
