LOCUS       Exported 724 bp ds-DNA linear SYN 12-JUN-2021
DEFINITION  Constitutively express peroxisome localized PhyB in Saccharomyces
            cerevisiae.
ACCESSION   .
VERSION     .
KEYWORDS    PhyB-mCherry-PEX3
SOURCE      synthetic DNA construct
  ORGANISM  synthetic DNA construct
REFERENCE   1 (bases 1 to 724)
  AUTHORS   Yang X, Jost AP, Weiner OD, Tang C
  TITLE     A light-inducible organelle-targeting system for dynamically
            activating and inactivating signaling in budding yeast.
  JOURNAL   Mol Biol Cell. 2013 Aug;24(15):2419-30. doi:
            10.1091/mbc.E13-03-0126. Epub 2013 Jun 12.
  PUBMED    23761071
REFERENCE   2 (bases 1 to 724)
  AUTHORS   .
  TITLE     Direct Submission
  JOURNAL   Exported Jun 12, 2021 from SnapGene Server 1.1.58
            http://www.snapgene.com
FEATURES             Location/Qualifiers
     source          1..724
                     /organism="synthetic DNA construct"
                     /mol_type="other DNA"
ORIGIN
        1 gaagcgcatg aactccttga tgatggccat gttatcctcc tcgcccttgc tcactaggga
       61 actaccacca gcactaccag cactaccagc actatcgaat tcgctcggga tttgcaagaa
      121 acagaaagcc ccaataacct ttccctcgag gctaacccgc ttgtttgcag tcaatagagc
      181 ctgaacaaac ttcccattgc ggtcaaagaa tgggaaaggg aacttatccg tatcttggcc
      241 accaatcgca ttatgcaata caatcatgaa cttggttaaa gcatcaggac cctttagcat
      301 gcaacagctc ccaaacactt ccccgacaat cattttccca atcacttcac tgcgagacca
      361 acccgtaagc ttttccatcg ccatgttcca ttccaggcag cacgtgttct cgtcagcagc
      421 aaaaattggc gggattagag ggtttgggct atgtacaata gccttgtaat ctccttgtat
      481 gttgatgaac ttatccatta cgattttctg actagtaacg tcttgtccaa caaaacaaac
      541 gccgacaatg ttgttcaagt agtccttgct ggaacaagca ttcacaacca caaaaactgc
      601 tttcccttgt agttcggggc tgaaagtttt cagcttaacc tccacattct tttcctcgtc
      661 ccctctcaaa gcacgagaaa gaagcttatt gacagttgct tcattctctt tgtatattaa
      721 atca
//
