>Addgene plasmid #51572 | PhyB-mCherry-PEX3 | addgene partial sequence | sequence record 93720 | yADH1-F 5'-ATACGGCCTTCCTTCCAGTT-3'
GCTGTCTTGCTATCAAGTATAAATAGACCTGCAATTATTAATCTTTTGTTTCCTCGTCATTGTTCTCGTT
CCCTTTCTTCCTTGTTTCTTTTTCTGCACAATATTTCAAGCTATACCAAGCATACAATCAACTATCTCAT
ATACAAAGCAATGGTTTCCGGAGTCGGGGGTAGTGGCGGTGGCCGTGGCGGTGGCCGTGGCGGAGAAGAA
GAACCGTCGTCAAGTCACACTCCTAATAACCGAAGAGGAGGAGAACAAGCTCAATCGTCGGGAACGAAAT
CTCTCAGACCAAGAAGCAACACTGAATCAATGAGCAAAGCAATTCAACAGTACACCGTCGACGCAAGACT
CCACGCCGTTTTCGAACAATCCGGCGAATCAGGGAAATCATTCGACTACTCACAATCACTCAAAACGACG
ACGTACGGTTCCTCTGTACCTGAGCAACAGATCACAGCTTATCTCTCTCGAATCCAGCGAGGTGGTTACA
TTCAGCCTTTCGGATGTATGATCGCCGTCGATGAATCCAGTTTCCGGATCATCGGTTACAGTGAAAACGC
CAGAGAAATGTTAGGGATTATGCCTCAATCTGTTCCTACTCTTGAGAAACCTGAGATTCTAGCTATGGGA
ACTGATGTGAGATCTTTGTTCACTTCTTCGAGCTCGATTCTACTCGAGCGTGCTTTCGTTGCTCGAGAGA
TTACCTTGTTAAATCCGGTTTGGATCCATTCCAAGAATACTGGTAAACCGTTTTACGCCATTCTTCATAG
GATTGATGTTGGTGTTGTTATTGATTTAGAGCCAGCTAGAACTGAAGATCCTGCGCTTTCTATTGCTGGT
GCTGTTCAATCGCAGAA
