>Addgene plasmid #51572 | PhyB-mCherry-PEX3 | addgene partial sequence | sequence record 93736 | mCherry-F 5'-ccccgtaatgcagaagaaga-3'
GGCGCCCTGAAGGGCGAGATCAAGCAGAGGCTGAAGCTGAAGGACGGCGGCCACTACGACGCTGAGGTCA
AGACCACCTACAAGGCCAAGAAGCCCGTGCAGCTGCCCGGCGCCTACAACGTCAACATCAAGTTGGACAT
CACCTCCCACAACGAGGACTACACCATCGTGGAACAGTACGAACGCGCCGAGGGCCGCCACTCCACCGGC
GGCATGGACGAGCTGTACAAGGGTAGCGATAGCGCAGGCAGTGCTGGTAAGGCTAGCATGGCCCCAAATC
AAAGATCACGTTCGCTTCTGCAGAGACATCGAGGAAAGGTACTCATTTCATTGACTGGAATAGCTGCTTT
ATTTACCACAGGGTCGGTGGTAGTGTTTTTCGTGAAGAGATGGTTGTATAAACAGCAGTTACGGATTACT
GAGCAACACTTCATCAAAGAACAGATCAAAAGAAGGTTCGAGCAGACACAGGAAGACTCGTTGTACACAA
TATACGAGCTACTTCCTGTATGGAGAATGGTTTTGAATGAAAACGATTTGAATTTGGACAGCATCGTTAC
CCAATTAAAGGACCAAAAGAACCAGTTGACTAGAGCAAAGTCTAGTGAAAGCAGAGAAAGTTCGCCGTTA
AAAAGTAAAGCTGAGTTGTGGAACGAGTTAGAACTAAAGAGTTTGATCAAGCTGGTGACAGTGACGTACA
CAGTATCGTCGCTGATTCTTTTAACAAGACTGCAACTAAATATCCTGACAAGAA
