>Addgene plasmid #51572 | PhyB-mCherry-PEX3 | addgene partial sequence | sequence record 95032 | pRS-Phy-R 5'-tgttggagaggtaaacccaga-3'
ACTCATTTTATAGAGTATATACAACTGTATAAGATAGTAATAAAAATATCGCACTCACGTAAACACTTAA
TCATAATATTAATTCGTATATAATTTAGCTATTTGCTTAGAGCTCCACCGCGGTGGCGGCCGCTTAAGGC
TTGAAGGAAAACGAGCTGGAGACGCCAAAGTTGCTGTATACGCTGGCGCTCAGATCATCGAGCGGCTGCA
CAGAATCCAGAGTGGCCAGGTATTCGTTCACGCTGCCGCTATGGGAAGACCCGGCAGTTGTTTGAAGCAT
TTCTTGGCAACAGTCTTTCATCGACATAGCGAAAACTGCCATTTGATACTGTTGCTGATCTTCTTGGCCA
GGTTTTTTCTTGGCTATTGTCTTTATGCCGACCTTGTTCATTATGAAATGGAATGATTCATTTATTAGAG
ACTCTAACACTATGGATGTTGCTGTGCTTTCGATACATTGGGTCAGTTCATTCACCAATTGATTAAAAAC
TAGTGTGTTAGAGTGAAAACTTGTTAAAGCATCCGCGTCAAGCGTCTGTGACAGAAGAAACTCCTGTCCA
CTGGAATCTTTAGGAAGCAAAATAGACGTGAGGTTATTATTATTTTGCTGGAATATTTGGGAATTCGTGT
TCCGGAATATGTTCGTGAGACGAGAACTAAATTCTTCTAACGTTA
